>Addgene plasmid #122066 | pRS-Dhh1-PA(S226A,T228A)(405) | addgene full sequence | sequence record 240331 | Addgene NGS Result
TTACGCCAGCTGGCGAAAGGGGGATGTGCTGCAAGGCGATTAAGTTGGGTAACGCCAGGGTTTTCCCAGT
CACGACGTTGTAAAACGACGGCCAGTGAGCGCGCGTAATACGACTCACTATAGGGCGAATTGGGTACCGG
GCCCCCCCTCGAGGAGATTGTCCCTGGTGAGTCTCTGTCTTTTCCTGCAATTGGCCATTATTGCCCACAT
CTGGGTGCAGGTTAAGATTGAGCCCTTTCAAGTTCCTTCTCTGTAAAGTCTTTCGTTGAAACATGACCAA
CAACCAATATACCACGCTGCAAAAACAGATATGATCCGATGCAGTTTTCTTATCATTAGTGTCGCTTCAC
ATTAACCTGTAGGTCTTCTAATCCATCAGATGGGCCAATAATAGTATGATATCGCCGTTACCCCACGAAT
CACTTATAACGAGGACAGTGATCAAAAAAGGGAGGGAAAAAAATTTCGTAAGAAAAAGGACAACACAATC
TTAGAACTAATGGGCGATTGTAACATTGGGGTTTGCAAGAAAAGACAATCATCAATAAAAGTGTTTATTA
TCTGATTGTACATTTATTTCTCATCATTGGATTCAGTTTTGTTTCATCCACATTCTTTTAAGACCACAAG
CTTAATATTTTCATTCATAAAGGATTGTACGACAAAACAACAATAATAGTAAATATAGTCATATTTTATT
CCTAATAGAAAGATAGACGCAGAAAATTCTTACTTTTAGCCCTTTTATTTCTTCATAACCGCATCGCCAT
TCGCATAATAACTTATCCCAGGCCTAAAATACGACAAGAAAGAAAATAGTAGTAATGGGTTCCATCAATA
ATAACTTCAACACTAATAATAACAGTAATACGGATCTCGATCGGGACTGGAAAACTGCATTGAATATTCC
CAAGAAGGATACCAGACCACAGACAGATGATGTCTTAAATACAAAGGGTAATACTTTTGAAGATTTTTAT
TTGAAAAGAGAGCTGTTAATGGGTATTTTTGAAGCCGGTTTTGAAAAACCATCCCCTATTCAAGAAGAGG
CTATTCCGGTAGCAATAACTGGTAGAGACATATTGGCCAGAGCAAAGAATGGTACAGGTAAGACAGCCGC
ATTTGTTATTCCTACGTTAGAGAAAGTCAAACCAAAGTTGAATAAAATTCAGGCTTTGATCATGGTTCCC
ACAAGAGAGTTAGCTCTGCAAACTTCCCAAGTCGTCCGTACATTGGGAAAACACTGTGGTATTTCATGTA
TGGTGACCACTGGTGGTACCAATTTGAGAGACGATATTCTAAGATTAAATGAAACAGTCCATATTTTGGT
TGGTACTCCTGGTAGAGTGTTGGATTTAGCTTCGAGAAAAGTAGCAGATCTGTCTGATTGTTCATTATTC
ATCATGGACGAAGCCGATAAAATGTTATCTCGTGACTTCAAGACAATAATTGAACAAATCTTATCCTTCT
TACCTCCAACTCACCAATCTTTATTATTTGCTGCTGCATTCCCACTAACGGTTAAGGAATTCATGGTTAA
ACATCTGCATAAGCCTTATGAAATTAATTTGATGGAAGAATTGACTCTAAAGGGTATTACTCAATACTAC
GCCTTTGTTGAAGAAAGACAAAAGCTACATTGTTTAAATACTTTATTCTCTAAGCTTCAAATTAATCAAG
CCATTATTTTTTGTAATTCTACTAACCGTGTCGAATTACTAGCCAAGAAAATCACTGATTTAGGCTATTC
CTGTTATTACTCTCATGCAAGAATGAAGCAACAAGAAAGAAATAAAGTTTTCCACGAATTTCGTCAAGGT
AAGGTTCGTACATTGGTCTGCTCCGATTTATTGACCCGTGGTATCGATATTCAAGCCGTTAATGTCGTTA
TCAATTTCGATTTCCCCAAAACGGCAGAAACATATTTACATCGTATTGGTAGATCCGGTAGGTTTGGCCA
CTTGGGTTTAGCAATCAATTTGATTAACTGGAATGATCGGTTTAACCTTTATAAAATCGAACAAGAACTG
GGCACTGAAATTGCGGCTATTCCGGCCACTATCGATAAGTCATTGTATGTGGCTGAAAATGACGAAACGG
TACCTGTCCCATTCCCGATAGAGCAACAGAGCTATCATCAACAAGCGATACCTCAGCAACAATTACCATC
TCAGCAACAATTTGCTATTCCTCCGCAGCAACATCATCCACAATTCATGGTTCCTCCTTCGCATCAGCAA
CAACAGGCGTATCCTCCACCGCAAATGCCATCGCAGCAGGGGTATCCTCCACAGCAGGAACATTTCATGG
CGATGCCACCTGGTCAGTCACAACCCCAGTATCGGATCCCCGGGTTAATTAAGCTTGCGCAACACGATGA
AGCCGTGGACAACAAATTCAACAAAGAACAACAAAACGCGTTCTATGAGATCTTACATTTACCTAACTTA
AACGAAGAACAACGAAACGCCTTCATCCAAAGCTTAAAAGATGACCCAAGCCAAAGCGCTAACCTTTTAG
CAGAAGCTAAAAAGCTAAATGATGCTCAGGCGCCGAAAGTAGACAACAAATTCAACAAAGAACAACAAAA
CGCGTTCTATGAGATCTTACATTTACCTAACTTAAACGAAGAACAACGAAACGCCGTCATCCAAAGTTTA
AAAGATGACCCAAGCCAAAGCGCTAACCTTTTAGCAGAAGCTAAAAAGCTAAATGATGCTCAGGCGCCGA
AAGTAGACGCGAATTAAGGCGCGCCACTTCTAAATAAGCGAATTTCTTATGATTTATGATTTTTATTATT
AAATAAGTTATAAAAAAAATAAGTGTATACAAATTTTAAAGTGACTCTTAGGTTTTAAAACGAAAATTCT
TATTCTTGAGTAACTCTTTCCTGTAGGTCAGGTTGCTTTCTCAGGTATAGTATGAGGTCGCTCTTATTGA
CCACACCACTAGTTCTAGAGCGGCCGCCACCGCGGTGGAGCTCCAGCTTTTGTTCCCTTTAGTGAGGGTT
AATTGCGCGCTTGGCGTAATCATGGTCATAGCTGTTTCCTGTGTGAAATTGTTATCCGCTCACAATTCCA
CACAACATACGAGCCGGAAGCATAAAGTGTAAAGCCTGGGGTGCCTAATGAGTGAGCTAACTCACATTAA
TTGCGTTGCGCTCACTGCCCGCTTTCCAGTCGGGAAACCTGTCGTGCCAGCTGCATTAATGAATCGGCCA
ACGCGCGGGGAGAGGCGGTTTGCGTATTGGGCGCTCTTCCGCTTCCTCGCTCACTGACTCGCTGCGCTCG
GTCGTTCGGCTGCGGCGAGCGGTATCAGCTCACTCAAAGGCGGTAATACGGTTATCCACAGAATCAGGGG
ATAACGCAGGAAAGAACATGTGAGCAAAAGGCCAGCAAAAGGCCAGGAACCGTAAAAAGGCCGCGTTGCT
GGCGTTTTTCCATAGGCTCCGCCCCCCTGACGAGCATCACAAAAATCGACGCTCAAGTCAGAGGTGGCGA
AACCCGACAGGACTATAAAGATACCAGGCGTTTCCCCCTGGAAGCTCCCTCGTGCGCTCTCCTGTTCCGA
CCCTGCCGCTTACCGGATACCTGTCCGCCTTTCTCCCTTCGGGAAGCGTGGCGCTTTCTCATAGCTCACG
CTGTAGGTATCTCAGTTCGGTGTAGGTCGTTCGCTCCAAGCTGGGCTGTGTGCACGAACCCCCCGTTCAG
CCCGACCGCTGCGCCTTATCCGGTAACTATCGTCTTGAGTCCAACCCGGTAAGACACGACTTATCGCCAC
TGGCAGCAGCCACTGGTAACAGGATTAGCAGAGCGAGGTATGTAGGCGGTGCTACAGAGTTCTTGAAGTG
GTGGCCTAACTACGGCTACACTAGAAGAACAGTATTTGGTATCTGCGCTCTGCTGAAGCCAGTTACCTTC
GGAAAAAGAGTTGGTAGCTCTTGATCCGGCAAACAAACCACCGCTGGTAGCGGTGGTTTTTTTGTTTGCA
AGCAGCAGATTACGCGCAGAAAAAAAGGATCTCAAGAAGATCCTTTGATCTTTTCTACGGGGTCTGACGC
TCAGTGGAACGAAAACTCACGTTAAGGGATTTTGGTCATGAGATTATCAAAAAGGATCTTCACCTAGATC
CTTTTAAATTAAAAATGAAGTTTTAAATCAATCTAAAGTATATATGAGTAAACTTGGTCTGACAGTTACC
AATGCTTAATCAGTGAGGCACCTATCTCAGCGATCTGTCTATTTCGTTCATCCATAGTTGCCTGACTCCC
CGTCGTGTAGATAACTACGATACGGGAGGGCTTACCATCTGGCCCCAGTGCTGCAATGATACCGCGAGAC
CCACGCTCACCGGCTCCAGATTTATCAGCAATAAACCAGCCAGCCGGAAGGGCCGAGCGCAGAAGTGGTC
CTGCAACTTTATCCGCCTCCATCCAGTCTATTAATTGTTGCCGGGAAGCTAGAGTAAGTAGTTCGCCAGT
TAATAGTTTGCGCAACGTTGTTGCCATTGCTACAGGCATCGTGGTGTCACGCTCGTCGTTTGGTATGGCT
TCATTCAGCTCCGGTTCCCAACGATCAAGGCGAGTTACATGATCCCCCATGTTGTGCAAAAAAGCGGTTA
GCTCCTTCGGTCCTCCGATCGTTGTCAGAAGTAAGTTGGCCGCAGTGTTATCACTCATGGTTATGGCAGC
ACTGCATAATTCTCTTACTGTCATGCCATCCGTAAGATGCTTTTCTGTGACTGGTGAGTACTCAACCAAG
TCATTCTGAGAATAGTGTATGCGGCGACCGAGTTGCTCTTGCCCGGCGTCAATACGGGATAATACCGCGC
CACATAGCAGAACTTTAAAAGTGCTCATCATTGGAAAACGTTCTTCGGGGCGAAAACTCTCAAGGATCTT
ACCGCTGTTGAGATCCAGTTCGATGTAACCCACTCGTGCACCCAACTGATCTTCAGCATCTTTTACTTTC
ACCAGCGTTTCTGGGTGAGCAAAAACAGGAAGGCAAAATGCCGCAAAAAAGGGAATAAGGGCGACACGGA
AATGTTGAATACTCATACTCTTCCTTTTTCAATATTATTGAAGCATTTATCAGGGTTATTGTCTCATGAG
CGGATACATATTTGAATGTATTTAGAAAAATAAACAAATAGGGGTTCCGCGCACATTTCCCCGAAAAGTG
CCACCTGACGTCTAAGAAACCATTATTATCATGACATTAACCTATAAAAATAGGCGTATCACGAGGCCCT
TTCGTCTCGCGCGTTTCGGTGATGACGGTGAAAACCTCTGACACATGCAGCTCCCGGAGACGGTCACAGC
TTGTCTGTAAGCGGATGCCGGGAGCAGACAAGCCCGTCAGGGCGCGTCAGCGGGTGTTGGCGGGTGTCGG
GGCTGGCTTAACTATGCGGCATCAGAGCAGATTGTACTGAGAGTGCACCATATCGACTACGTCGTTAAGG
CCGTTTCTGACAGAGTAAAATTCTTGAGGGAACTTTCACCATTATGGGAAATGGTTCAAGAAGGTATTGA
CTTAAACTCCATCAAATGGTCAGGTCATTGAGTGTTTTTTATTTGTTGTATTTTTTTTTTTTTAGAGAAA
ATCCTCCAATATATAAATTAGGAATCATAGTTTCATGATTTTCTGTTACACCTAACTTTTTGTGTGGTGC
CCTCCTCCTTGTCAATATTAATGTTAAAGTGCAATTCTTTTTCCTTATCACGTTGAGCCATTAGTATCAA
TTTGCTTACCTGTATTCCTTTACATCCTCCTTTTTCTCCTTCTTGATAAATGTATGTAGATTGCGTATAT
AGTTTCGTCTACCCTATGAACATATTCCATTTTGTAATTTCGTGTCGTTTCTATTATGAATTTCATTTAT
AAAGTTTATGTACAAATATCATAAAAAAAGAGAATCTTTTTAAGCAAGGATTTTCTTAACTTCTTCGGCG
ACAGCATCACCGACTTCGGTGGTACTGTTGGAACCACCTAAATCACCAGTTCTGATACCTGCATCCAAAA
CCTTTTTAACTGCATCTTCAATGGCCTTACCTTCTTCAGGCAAGTTCAATGACAATTTCAACATCATTGC
AGCAGACAAGATAGTGGCGATAGGGTTGACCTTATTCTTTGGCAAATCTGGAGCAGAACCGTGGCATGGT
TCGTACAAACCAAATGCGGTGTTCTTGTCTGGCAAAGAGGCCAAGGACGCAGATGGCAACAAACCCAAGG
AACCTGGGATAACGGAGGCTTCATCGGAGATGATATCACCAAACATGTTGCTGGTGATTATAATACCATT
TAGGTGGGTTGGGTTCTTAACTAGGATCATGGCGGCAGAATCAATCAATTGATGTTGAACCTTCAATGTA
GGGAATTCGTTCTTGATGGTTTCCTCCACAGTTTTTCTCCATAATCTTGAAGAGGCCAAAACATTAGCTT
TATCCAAGGACCAAATAGGCAATGGTGGCTCATGTTGTAGGGCCATGAAAGCGGCCATTCTTGTGATTCT
TTGCACTTCTGGAACGGTGTATTGTTCACTATCCCAAGCGACACCATCACCATCGTCTTCCTTTCTCTTA
CCAAAGTAAATACCTCCCACTAATTCTCTGACAACAACGAAGTCAGTACCTTTAGCAAATTGTGGCTTGA
TTGGAGATAAGTCTAAAAGAGAGTCGGATGCAAAGTTACATGGTCTTAAGTTGGCGTACAATTGAAGTTC
TTTACGGATTTTTAGTAAACCTTGTTCAGGTCTAACACTACCGGTACCCCATTTAGGACCACCCACAGCA
CCTAACAAAACGGCATCAGCCTTCTTGGAGGCTTCCAGCGCCTCATCTGGAAGTGGAACACCTGTAGCAT
CGATAGCAGCACCACCAATTAAATGATTTTCGAAATCGAACTTGACATTGGAACGAACATCAGAAATAGC
TTTAAGAACCTTAATGGCTTCGGCTGTGATTTCTTGACCAACGTGGTCACCTGGCAAAACGACGATCTTC
TTAGGGGCAGACATTAGAATGGTATATCCTTGAAATATATATATATATATTGCTGAAATGTAAAAGGTAA
GAAAAGTTAGAAAGTAAGACGATTGCTAACCACCTATTGGAAAAAACAATAGGTCCTTAAATAATATTGT
CAACTTCAAGTATTGTGATGCAAGCATTTAGTCATGAACGCTTCTCTATTCTATATGAAAAGCCGGTTCC
GGCGCTCTCACCTTTCCTTTTTCTCCCAATTTTTCAGTTGAAAAAGGTATATGCGTCAGGCGACCTCTGA
AATTAACAAAAAATTTCCAGTCATCGAATTTGATTCTGTGCGATAGCGCCCCTGTGTGTTCTCGTTATGT
TGAGGAAAAAAATAATGGTTGCTAAGAGATTCGAACTCTTGCATCTTACGATACCTGAGTATTCCCACAG
TTAACTGCGGTCAAGATATTTCTTGAATCAGGCGCCTTAGACCGCTCGGCCAAACAACCAATTACTTGTT
GAGAAATAGAGTATAATTATCCTATAAATATAACGTTTTTGAACACACATGAACAAGGAAGTACAGGACA
ATTGATTTTGAAGAGAATGTGGATTTTGATGTAATTGTTGGGATTCCATTTTTAATAAGGCAATAATATT
AGGTATGTAGATATACTAGAAGTTCTCCTCGACCGGTCGATATGCGGTGTGAAATACCGCACAGATGCGT
AAGGAGAAAATACCGCATCAGGAAATTGTAAGCGTTAATATTTTGTTAAAATTCGCGTTAAATTTTTGTT
AAATCAGCTCATTTTTTAACCAATAGGCCGAAATCGGCAAAATCCCTTATAAATCAAAAGAATAGACCGA
GATAGGGT
[37 nt withheld, positions 7849-7885]
AAAGAACGTGGACTCCAACGTCAAAGG
[49 nt withheld, positions 7913-7961]
T
[91 nt withheld, positions 7963-8053]
G
[124 nt withheld, positions 8055-8178]
CCATTCGCCATTCAGGCTGCGCAACTGTTGGGAAGGGCGATCGGTGCGGGCCTCTTCGCTA
Features (pLannotate 1.2.2; 26 found; start..end, strand, type, name):
    106..124     +  promoter       T7 promoter: promoter for bacteriophage T7 RNA polymerase
    133..154     -  misc_feature   MCS (fragment): pBluescript multiple cloning site
    155..274     -  CDS            STE7 (fragment): STE7_YEAST - Experimental evidence at protein level: Swiss-Prot protein existence level 1. Serine/threonine protein kinase required for cell-type- specific transcription and signal transduction in yeast. It is thought that it is phosphorylated by the ste11 protein kinase and that it can phosphorylate the FUS3 and or KSS1 kinases. From Saccharomyces cerevisiae (strain ATCC 204508 / S288c) (Baker's yeast).
    445..573     -  CDS            YD159_YEAST: Protein predicted: Swiss-Prot protein existence level 4. From Saccharomyces cerevisiae (strain ATCC 204508 / S288c) (Baker's yeast).
    825..2312    +  CDS            DHH1: DHH1_YEAST - Experimental evidence at protein level: Swiss-Prot protein existence level 1. ATP-dependent RNA helicase involved in mRNA turnover, and more specifically in mRNA decapping by activating the decapping enzyme DCP1 (PubMed:11780629, PubMed:12032091, PubMed:11696541, PubMed:12730603, PubMed:15703442. PubMed:15706350). Is involved in G1/S DNA-damage checkpoint recovery, probably through the regulation of the translational status of a subset of mRNAs (PubMed:15166134). May also have a role in translation and mRNA nuclear export (PubMed:12930949). Required for sporulation (PubMed:1293094
   2385..2558    +  CDS            ProtA: IgG-binding unit of Staphylococcus aureus protein A
   2562..2732    +  CDS            ProtA: IgG-binding unit of Staphylococcus aureus protein A
   2768..2947    +  terminator     ADH1 terminator: S. cerevisiae ADH1; transcription terminator for the S. cerevisiae alcohol dehydrogenase 1 (ADH1) gene
   2946..2983    -  misc_feature   MCS (fragment): pBluescript multiple cloning site
   2996..3014    -  promoter       T3 promoter: promoter for bacteriophage T3 RNA polymerase
   3059..3075    -  protein_bind   lac operator: The lac repressor binds to the lac operator to inhibit transcription in E. coli. This inhibition can be relieved by adding lactose or isopropyl-β-D-thiogalactopyranoside (IPTG). lac repressor encoded by lacI
   3083..3113    -  promoter       lac promoter: promoter for the E. coli lac operon
   3128..3149    -  protein_bind   CAP binding site: CAP binding activates transcription in the presence of cAMP. E. coli catabolite activator protein
   3162..3254    -  CDS            lacI (fragment): lac repressor; lacI; The lac repressor binds to the lac operator to inhibit transcription in E. coli. This inhibition can be relieved by adding lactose or isopropyl-β-D-thiogalactopyranoside (IPTG).
   3437..4025    -  rep_origin     ori: high-copy-number ColE1/pMB1/pBR322/pUC origin of replication
   4196..5056    -  CDS            AmpR: β-lactamase; bla; confers resistance to ampicillin, carbenicillin, and related antibiotics
   5057..5161    -  promoter       AmpR promoter: bla
   5256..5291    +  CDS            rop (fragment): Rop protein, which maintains plasmids at low copy number; rop
   5393..5443    +  misc_feature   bom (fragment): basis of mobility region from pBR322
   5442..5558    +  CDS            NFS1 (fragment): NFS1_YEAST - Also known as SPL1 From Saccharomyces cerevisiae (strain ATCC 204508 / S288c) (Baker's yeast).
   5920..7014    -  CDS            LEU2: 3-isopropylmalate dehydrogenase, required for leucine biosynthesis; S. cerevisiae LEU2; yeast auxotrophic marker
   7015..7422    -  promoter       LEU2 promoter: S. cerevisiae LEU2
   7562..7639    -  CDS            YO192_YEAST (fragment): Experimental evidence at protein level: Swiss-Prot protein existence level 1. From Saccharomyces cerevisiae (strain ATCC 204508 / S288c) (Baker's yeast).
   7670..7722    +  misc_feature   bom (fragment): basis of mobility region from pBR322
   7750..8178    -  rep_origin     f1 ori (sequence partly withheld): f1 bacteriophage origin of replication; arrow indicates direction of (+) strand synthesis
   8182..98      -  CDS            lacZα (fragment) (across the origin): LacZα fragment of β-galactosidase; lacZ fragment
