[The description below was written by a language model from this plasmid's Addgene catalogue record and pLannotate feature annotations shown in this document.]
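Description:
pRS-Dhh1-PA(S226A,T228A)(405) is a yeast expression plasmid built on pRS405, an integrating-type shuttle vector. Consistent with this, the feature table shows no yeast replication origin or centromere. Stable maintenance in S. cerevisiae therefore depends on integration into the genome, with selection through the LEU2 auxotrophic marker, which is present with its own promoter. In E. coli the plasmid is propagated through a high-copy ColE1/pUC-type origin and selected with ampicillin via the AmpR β-lactamase gene. An f1 origin, T7 and T3 promoters, lac regulatory elements and lacZα fragments are remnants of the pBluescript-derived backbone and flank the cloning site.

The insert is the S. cerevisiae DHH1 gene, which encodes an ATP-dependent DEAD-box RNA helicase involved in mRNA decapping, turnover and translational regulation. It carries two substitutions, serine 226 to alanine and threonine 228 to alanine. The open reading frame is followed by two IgG-binding units of Staphylococcus aureus protein A, forming the C-terminal PA tag used for detection or affinity capture, and then by the ADH1 transcription terminator. The record does not name a promoter. However, several hundred base pairs of yeast genomic sequence lie upstream of the coding region, including fragments annotated as the neighbouring STE7 and YDL159 loci. This suggests that expression is driven by the native DHH1 upstream region.

The stated purpose is expression of Dhh1-PA. The associated study concerns the role of Dhh1 in promoting translation of autophagy-related proteins during nitrogen starvation, so this mutant presumably serves for comparison with wild-type tagged Dhh1. The record does not state the functional consequence of the two mutations.
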