Addgene plasmid #122066: pRS-Dhh1-PA(S226A,T228A)(405)
Purpose: Expressing Dhh1-PA
Depositing lab: Daniel Klionsky. Depositing organization: University of Michigan. Publication: Dhh1 promotes autophagy-related protein translation during nitrogen starvation. Liu X, Yao Z, Jin M, Namkoong S, Yin Z, Lee JH, Klionsky DJ. PLoS Biol. 2019 Apr 11;17(4):e3000219. doi: 10.1371/journal.pbio.3000219. eCollection 2019 Apr. PubMed 30973873.
Backbone
  Vector backbone: pRS405
  Vector type: Yeast Expression
  Selectable markers: LEU2
Growth in bacteria
  Bacterial resistance: Ampicillin, 100 μg/mL
  Growth temperature: 37°C
  Growth strain: DH5alpha
  Copy number: Unknown
Gene/Insert
  Gene/Insert name: Dhh1-PA
  Species: S. cerevisiae (budding yeast)
  Mutation: Serine 226 to alanine; Threonine 228 to alanine
  Entrez Gene: DHH1 (a.k.a. YDL160C)
  Tag / fusion protein: PA
Terms and licenses: Academic/Nonprofit Terms; Industry Terms: Not Available to Industry
How to cite: pRS-Dhh1-PA(S226A,T228A)(405) was a gift from Daniel Klionsky (Addgene plasmid # 122066 ; http://n2t.net/addgene:122066 ; RRID:Addgene_122066)
